Addgene plasmid #215162: Stag-FvMT
Purpose: Encodes a large algae metallothionein fused with the S-tag at the N-terminus
Depositing lab: Travis Beddoe & Bhuvana Shanbhag. Depositing organization: La Trobe University.
Backbone
  Vector backbone: pET-29a(+)
  Vector type: Bacterial Expression
Growth in bacteria
  Bacterial resistance: Kanamycin, 50 μg/mL
  Growth temperature: 37°C
  Growth strain: DH5alpha
  Copy number: High Copy
Gene/Insert
  Gene/Insert name: Stag-FvMT
  Species: Fucus vesiculosus
  Promoter: T7 lac
  Tag / fusion protein: S-tag (N terminal on insert)
  Cloning method: Restriction Enzyme; 5′ cloning site NcoI (not destroyed); 3′ cloning site XhoI (not destroyed)
  Sequencing primers: 5′ T7 fwd; 3′ T7 Rev
Terms and licenses: Academic/Nonprofit Terms; Industry Terms: Not Available to Industry
How to cite: Stag-FvMT was a gift from Travis Beddoe & Bhuvana Shanbhag (Addgene plasmid # 215162 ; http://n2t.net/addgene:215162 ; RRID:Addgene_215162)
