[The description below was written by a language model from this plasmid's Addgene catalogue record and pLannotate feature annotations shown in this document.]
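Description:
Stag-FvMT is a bacterial expression plasmid built on the pET-29a(+) backbone for producing a metallothionein from the brown alga Fucus vesiculosus in E. coli. The coding sequence was placed between the NcoI and XhoI sites, both retained, so that it lies downstream of the vector's S-tag, a short affinity and epitope tag derived from pancreatic ribonuclease A, giving an N-terminally S-tagged fusion. Transcription is driven by the T7 promoter with an adjacent lac operator (T7lac), translation starts from the T7 gene 10 ribosome binding site, and the unit ends at the T7 terminator. The plasmid-borne lacI gene with its own promoter supplies lac repressor, keeping the cassette off until it is induced with IPTG in a host that provides T7 RNA polymerase. The annotation tool does not label the metallothionein itself, but an unannotated gap between the S-tag and a short His-tag segment is where the insert is expected. That six-codon His stretch sits just after the insert region. The catalogue lists only the S-tag, so the record does not establish whether the His-tag is translated as part of the protein.

Selection is by kanamycin through the aph(3')-Ia gene. Replication uses a pBR322/ColE1-type origin accompanied by bom and rop. The catalogue lists the plasmid as high copy, although rop normally moderates copy number. An f1 origin allows single-stranded DNA production, and the tetracycline-resistance fragments and other small hits are backbone remnants. The depositor's and the repository's sequences differ by only four nucleotides in length and show the same feature set in the same order. The construct suits recombinant production, detection and purification of the algal metal-binding protein.
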