Features (pLannotate 1.2.2; 19 found; start..end, strand, type, name):
     12..467     +  rep_origin     f1 ori (sequence partly withheld): f1 bacteriophage origin of replication; arrow indicates direction of (+) strand synthesis
    494..551     +  promoter       AmpR promoter (fragment): bla
    560..1375    -  CDS            KanR: aminoglycoside phosphotransferase; aph(3')-Ia; confers resistance to kanamycin in bacteria or G418 (Geneticin®) in eukaryotes
   1497..2085    +  rep_origin     ori: high-copy-number ColE1/pMB1/pBR322/pUC origin of replication
   2271..2413    -  misc_feature   bom: basis of mobility region from pBR322
   2515..2706    -  CDS            rop: Rop protein, which maintains plasmids at low copy number; rop
   2723..3103    +  CDS            YPB1_ECOLX: Protein predicted: Swiss-Prot protein existence level 4. From Escherichia coli.
   3175..3466    -  CDS            TcR (fragment): tetracycline efflux protein; tet; confers resistance to tetracycline
   3481..3502    -  protein_bind   CAP binding site: CAP binding activates transcription in the presence of cAMP. E. coli catabolite activator protein
   3515..4597    -  CDS            lacI: lac repressor; lacI; The lac repressor binds to the lac operator to inhibit transcription in E. coli. This inhibition can be relieved by adding lactose or isopropyl-β-D-thiogalactopyranoside (IPTG).
   4598..4675    -  promoter       lacI promoter: lacI
   4683..4962    -  CDS            TcR (fragment): tetracycline efflux protein; tet; confers resistance to tetracycline
   4988..5006    +  promoter       T7 promoter: promoter for bacteriophage T7 RNA polymerase
   5007..5031    +  protein_bind   lac operator: The lac repressor binds to the lac operator to inhibit transcription in E. coli. This inhibition can be relieved by adding lactose or isopropyl-β-D-thiogalactopyranoside (IPTG). lac repressor encoded by lacI
   5046..5068    +  RBS            RBS: efficient ribosome binding site from bacteriophage T7 gene 10 (Olins and Rangwala, 1989)
   5079..5123    +  CDS            S-Tag: affinity and epitope tag derived from pancreatic ribonuclease A
   5376..5393    +  CDS            9xHis (fragment): 9xHis affinity tag
   5403..5452    +  CDS            SET1 (fragment): solubility-enhancement tag derived from T7 phage gene 10B
   5460..5507    +  terminator     T7 terminator: transcription terminator for bacteriophage T7 RNA polymerase
>Addgene plasmid #215162 | Stag-FvMT | depositor full sequence | sequence record 419396 | Full Sequence
TGGCGAATGGG
[124 nt withheld, positions 12-135]
C
[91 nt withheld, positions 137-227]
A
[49 nt withheld, positions 229-277]
CCTTTGACGTTGGAGTCCACGTTCTTT
[37 nt withheld, positions 305-341]
ACCCTATCTCGGTCTATTCTTTTGATTTATAAGGGATTTTGCCGATTTCGGCCTATTGGTTAAAAAATGA
GCTGATTTAACAAAAATTTAACGCGAATTTTAACAAAATATTAACGTTTACAATTTCAGGTGGCACTTTT
CGGGGAAATGTGCGCGGAACCCCTATTTGTTTATTTTTCTAAATACATTCAAATATGTATCCGCTCATGA
ATTAATTCTTAGAAAAACTCATCGAGCATCAAATGAAACTGCAATTTATTCATATCAGGATTATCAATAC
CATATTTTTGAAAAAGCCGTTTCTGTAATGAAGGAGAAAACTCACCGAGGCAGTTCCATAGGATGGCAAG
ATCCTGGTATCGGTCTGCGATTCCGACTCGTCCAACATCAATACAACCTATTAATTTCCCCTCGTCAAAA
ATAAGGTTATCAAGTGAGAAATCACCATGAGTGACGACTGAATCCGGTGAGAATGGCAAAAGTTTATGCA
TTTCTTTCCAGACTTGTTCAACAGGCCAGCCATTACGCTCGTCATCAAAATCACTCGCATCAACCAAACC
GTTATTCATTCGTGATTGCGCCTGAGCGAGACGAAATACGCGATCGCTGTTAAAAGGACAATTACAAACA
GGAATCGAATGCAACCGGCGCAGGAACACTGCCAGCGCATCAACAATATTTTCACCTGAATCAGGATATT
CTTCTAATACCTGGAATGCTGTTTTCCCGGGGATCGCAGTGGTGAGTAACCATGCATCATCAGGAGTACG
GATAAAATGCTTGATGGTCGGAAGAGGCATAAATTCCGTCAGCCAGTTTAGTCTGACCATCTCATCTGTA
ACATCATTGGCAACGCTACCTTTGCCATGTTTCAGAAACAACTCTGGCGCATCGGGCTTCCCATACAATC
GATAGATTGTCGCACCTGATTGCCCGACATTATCGCGAGCCCATTTATACCCATATAAATCAGCATCCAT
GTTGGAATTTAATCGCGGCCTAGAGCAAGACGTTTCCCGTTGAATATGGCTCATAACACCCCTTGTATTA
CTGTTTATGTAAGCAGACAGTTTTATTGTTCATGACCAAAATCCCTTAACGTGAGTTTTCGTTCCACTGA
GCGTCAGACCCCGTAGAAAAGATCAAAGGATCTTCTTGAGATCCTTTTTTTCTGCGCGTAATCTGCTGCT
TGCAAACAAAAAAACCACCGCTACCAGCGGTGGTTTGTTTGCCGGATCAAGAGCTACCAACTCTTTTTCC
GAAGGTAACTGGCTTCAGCAGAGCGCAGATACCAAATACTGTCCTTCTAGTGTAGCCGTAGTTAGGCCAC
CACTTCAAGAACTCTGTAGCACCGCCTACATACCTCGCTCTGCTAATCCTGTTACCAGTGGCTGCTGCCA
GTGGCGATAAGTCGTGTCTTACCGGGTTGGACTCAAGACGATAGTTACCGGATAAGGCGCAGCGGTCGGG
CTGAACGGGGGGTTCGTGCACACAGCCCAGCTTGGAGCGAACGACCTACACCGAACTGAGATACCTACAG
CGTGAGCTATGAGAAAGCGCCACGCTTCCCGAAGGGAGAAAGGCGGACAGGTATCCGGTAAGCGGCAGGG
TCGGAACAGGAGAGCGCACGAGGGAGCTTCCAGGGGGAAACGCCTGGTATCTTTATAGTCCTGTCGGGTT
TCGCCACCTCTGACTTGAGCGTCGATTTTTGTGATGCTCGTCAGGGGGGCGGAGCCTATGGAAAAACGCC
AGCAACGCGGCCTTTTTACGGTTCCTGGCCTTTTGCTGGCCTTTTGCTCACATGTTCTTTCCTGCGTTAT
CCCCTGATTCTGTGGATAACCGTATTACCGCCTTTGAGTGAGCTGATACCGCTCGCCGCAGCCGAACGAC
CGAGCGCAGCGAGTCAGTGAGCGAGGAAGCGGAAGAGCGCCTGATGCGGTATTTTCTCCTTACGCATCTG
TGCGGTATTTCACACCGCATATATGGTGCACTCTCAGTACAATCTGCTCTGATGCCGCATAGTTAAGCCA
GTATACACTCCGCTATCGCTACGTGACTGGGTCATGGCTGCGCCCCGACACCCGCCAACACCCGCTGACG
CGCCCTGACGGGCTTGTCTGCTCCCGGCATCCGCTTACAGACAAGCTGTGACCGTCTCCGGGAGCTGCAT
GTGTCAGAGGTTTTCACCGTCATCACCGAAACGCGCGAGGCAGCTGCGGTAAAGCTCATCAGCGTGGTCG
TGAAGCGATTCACAGATGTCTGCCTGTTCATCCGCGTCCAGCTCGTTGAGTTTCTCCAGAAGCGTTAATG
TCTGGCTTCTGATAAAGCGGGCCATGTTAAGGGCGGTTTTTTCCTGTTTGGTCACTGATGCCTCCGTGTA
AGGGGGATTTCTGTTCATGGGGGTAATGATACCGATGAAACGAGAGAGGATGCTCACGATACGGGTTACT
GATGATGAACATGCCCGGTTACTGGAACGTTGTGAGGGTAAACAACTGGCGGTATGGATGCGGCGGGACC
AGAGAAAAATCACTCAGGGTCAATGCCAGCGCTTCGTTAATACAGATGTAGGTGTTCCACAGGGTAGCCA
GCAGCATCCTGCGATGCAGATCCGGAACATAATGGTGCAGGGCGCTGACTTCCGCGTTTCCAGACTTTAC
GAAACACGGAAACCGAAGACCATTCATGTTGTTGCTCAGGTCGCAGACGTTTTGCAGCAGCAGTCGCTTC
ACGTTCGCTCGCGTATCGGTGATTCATTCTGCTAACCAGTAAGGCAACCCCGCCAGCCTAGCCGGGTCCT
CAACGACAGGAGCACGATCATGCGCACCCGTGGGGCCGCCATGCCGGCGATAATGGCCTGCTTCTCGCCG
AAACGTTTGGTGGCGGGACCAGTGACGAAGGCTTGAGCGAGGGCGTGCAAGATTCCGAATACCGCAAGCG
ACAGGCCGATCATCGTCGCGCTCCAGCGAAAGCGGTCCTCGCCGAAAATGACCCAGAGCGCTGCCGGCAC
CTGTCCTACGAGTTGCATGATAAAGAAGACAGTCATAAGTGCGGCGACGATAGTCATGCCCCGCGCCCAC
CGGAAGGAGCTGACTGGGTTGAAGGCTCTCAAGGGCATCGGTCGAGATCCCGGTGCCTAATGAGTGAGCT
AACTTACATTAATTGCGTTGCGCTCACTGCCCGCTTTCCAGTCGGGAAACCTGTCGTGCCAGCTGCATTA
ATGAATCGGCCAACGCGCGGGGAGAGGCGGTTTGCGTATTGGGCGCCAGGGTGGTTTTTCTTTTCACCAG
TGAGACGGGCAACAGCTGATTGCCCTTCACCGCCTGGCCCTGAGAGAGTTGCAGCAAGCGGTCCACGCTG
GTTTGCCCCAGCAGGCGAAAATCCTGTTTGATGGTGGTTAACGGCGGGATATAACATGAGCTGTCTTCGG
TATCGTCGTATCCCACTACCGAGATGTCCGCACCAACGCGCAGCCCGGACTCGGTAATGGCGCGCATTGC
GCCCAGCGCCATCTGATCGTTGGCAACCAGCATCGCAGTGGGAACGATGCCCTCATTCAGCATTTGCATG
GTTTGTTGAAAACCGGACATGGCACTCCAGTCGCCTTCCCGTTCCGCTATCGGCTGAATTTGATTGCGAG
TGAGATATTTATGCCAGCCAGCCAGACGCAGACGCGCCGAGACAGAACTTAATGGGCCCGCTAACAGCGC
GATTTGCTGGTGACCCAATGCGACCAGATGCTCCACGCCCAGTCGCGTACCGTCTTCATGGGAGAAAATA
ATACTGTTGATGGGTGTCTGGTCAGAGACATCAAGAAATAACGCCGGAACATTAGTGCAGGCAGCTTCCA
CAGCAATGGCATCCTGGTCATCCAGCGGATAGTTAATGATCAGCCCACTGACGCGTTGCGCGAGAAGATT
GTGCACCGCCGCTTTACAGGCTTCGACGCCGCTTCGTTCTACCATCGACACCACCACGCTGGCACCCAGT
TGATCGGCGCGAGATTTAATCGCCGCGACAATTTGCGACGGCGCGTGCAGGGCCAGACTGGAGGTGGCAA
CGCCAATCAGCAACGACTGTTTGCCCGCCAGTTGTTGTGCCACGCGGTTGGGAATGTAATTCAGCTCCGC
CATCGCCGCTTCCACTTTTTCCCGCGTTTTCGCAGAAACGTGGCTGGCCTGGTTCACCACGCGGGAAACG
GTCTGATAAGAGACACCGGCATACTCTGCGACATCGTATAACGTTACTGGTTTCACATTCACCACCCTGA
ATTGACTCTCTTCCGGGCGCTATCATGCCATACCGCGAAAGGTTTTGCGCCATTCGATGGTGTCCGGGAT
CTCGACGCTCTCCCTTATGCGACTCCTGCATTAGGAAGCAGCCCAGTAGTAGGTTGAGGCCGTTGAGCAC
CGCCGCCGCAAGGAATGGTGCATGCAAGGAGATGGCGCCCAACAGTCCCCCGGCCACGGGGCCTGCCACC
ATACCCACGCCGAAACAAGCGCTCATGAGCCCGAAGTGGCGAGCCCGATCTTCCCCATCGGTGATGTCGG
CGATATAGGCGCCAGCAACCGCACCTGTGGCGCCGGTGATGCCGGCCACGATGCGTCCGGCGTAGAGGAT
CGAGATCGATCTCGATCCCGCGAAATTAATACGACTCACTATAGGGGAATTGTGAGCGGATAACAATTCC
CCTCTAGAAATAATTTTGTTTAACTTTAAGAAGGAGATATACATATGAAAGAAACCGCTGCTGCTAAATT
CGAACGCCAGCACATGGACAGCCCAGATCTGGGTACCCTGGTGCCACGCGGTTCCATGGGCATGGCGGGC
ACCGGCTGCAAAATCTGGGAGGACTGCAAGTGCGGTGCGGCGTGCAGCTGCGGTGATAGCTGCACCTGCG
GCACCGTGAAGAAAGGCACCACCAGCCGTGCGGGTGCGGGTTGCCCGTGCGGTCCGAAGTGCAAATGCAC
CGGTCAGGGCAGCTGCAACTGCGTTAAGGACGATTGCTGCGGTTGCGGCAAATAATAACTCGAGCACCAC
CACCACCACCACTGAGATCCGGCTGCTAACAAAGCCCGAAAGGAAGCTGAGTTGGCTGCTGCCACCGCTG
AGCAATAACTAGCATAACCCCTTGGGGCCTCTAAACGGGTCTTGAGGGGTTTTTTGCTGAAAGGAGGAAC
TATATCCGGAT
