Features (pLannotate 1.2.2; 19 found; start..end, strand, type, name):
    284..361     -  promoter       lacI promoter: lacI
    369..648     -  CDS            TcR (fragment): tetracycline efflux protein; tet; confers resistance to tetracycline
    674..692     +  promoter       T7 promoter: promoter for bacteriophage T7 RNA polymerase
    693..717     +  protein_bind   lac operator: The lac repressor binds to the lac operator to inhibit transcription in E. coli. This inhibition can be relieved by adding lactose or isopropyl-β-D-thiogalactopyranoside (IPTG). lac repressor encoded by lacI
    732..754     +  RBS            RBS: efficient ribosome binding site from bacteriophage T7 gene 10 (Olins and Rangwala, 1989)
    765..809     +  CDS            S-Tag: affinity and epitope tag derived from pancreatic ribonuclease A
   1062..1079    +  CDS            9xHis (fragment): 9xHis affinity tag
   1089..1138    +  CDS            SET1 (fragment): solubility-enhancement tag derived from T7 phage gene 10B
   1146..1193    +  terminator     T7 terminator: transcription terminator for bacteriophage T7 RNA polymerase
   1230..1658    +  rep_origin     f1 ori (sequence partly withheld): f1 bacteriophage origin of replication; arrow indicates direction of (+) strand synthesis
   1711..1768    +  promoter       AmpR promoter (fragment): bla
   1777..2592    -  CDS            KanR: aminoglycoside phosphotransferase; aph(3')-Ia; confers resistance to kanamycin in bacteria or G418 (Geneticin®) in eukaryotes
   2714..3302    +  rep_origin     ori: high-copy-number ColE1/pMB1/pBR322/pUC origin of replication
   3488..3627    -  misc_feature   bom: basis of mobility region from pBR322
   3729..3920    -  CDS            rop: Rop protein, which maintains plasmids at low copy number; rop
   3937..4317    +  CDS            YPB1_ECOLX: Protein predicted: Swiss-Prot protein existence level 4. From Escherichia coli.
   4389..4680    -  CDS            TcR (fragment): tetracycline efflux protein; tet; confers resistance to tetracycline
   4695..4716    -  protein_bind   CAP binding site: CAP binding activates transcription in the presence of cAMP. E. coli catabolite activator protein
   4729..283     -  CDS            lacI (across the origin): lac repressor; lacI; The lac repressor binds to the lac operator to inhibit transcription in E. coli. This inhibition can be relieved by adding lactose or isopropyl-β-D-thiogalactopyranoside (IPTG).
>Addgene plasmid #215162 | Stag-FvMT | addgene full sequence | sequence record 430157 | Addgene NGS Result
CCACGCTGGCACCCAGTTGATCGGCGCGAGATTTAATCGCCGCGACAATTTGCGACGGCGCGTGCAGGGC
CAGACTGGAGGTGGCAACGCCAATCAGCAACGACTGTTTGCCCGCCAGTTGTTGTGCCACGCGGTTGGGA
ATGTAATTCAGCTCCGCCATCGCCGCTTCCACTTTTTCCCGCGTTTTCGCAGAAACGTGGCTGGCCTGGT
TCACCACGCGGGAAACGGTCTGATAAGAGACACCGGCATACTCTGCGACATCGTATAACGTTACTGGTTT
CACATTCACCACCCTGAATTGACTCTCTTCCGGGCGCTATCATGCCATACCGCGAAAGGTTTTGCGCCAT
TCGATGGTGTCCGGGATCTCGACGCTCTCCCTTATGCGACTCCTGCATTAGGAAGCAGCCCAGTAGTAGG
TTGAGGCCGTTGAGCACCGCCGCCGCAAGGAATGGTGCATGCAAGGAGATGGCGCCCAACAGTCCCCCGG
CCACGGGGCCTGCCACCATACCCACGCCGAAACAAGCGCTCATGAGCCCGAAGTGGCGAGCCCGATCTTC
CCCATCGGTGATGTCGGCGATATAGGCGCCAGCAACCGCACCTGTGGCGCCGGTGATGCCGGCCACGATG
CGTCCGGCGTAGAGGATCGAGATCGATCTCGATCCCGCGAAATTAATACGACTCACTATAGGGGAATTGT
GAGCGGATAACAATTCCCCTCTAGAAATAATTTTGTTTAACTTTAAGAAGGAGATATACATATGAAAGAA
ACCGCTGCTGCTAAATTCGAACGCCAGCACATGGACAGCCCAGATCTGGGTACCCTGGTGCCACGCGGTT
CCATGGGCATGGCGGGCACCGGCTGCAAAATCTGGGAGGACTGCAAGTGCGGTGCGGCGTGCAGCTGCGG
TGATAGCTGCACCTGCGGCACCGTGAAGAAAGGCACCACCAGCCGTGCGGGTGCGGGTTGCCCGTGCGGT
CCGAAGTGCAAATGCACCGGTCAGGGCAGCTGCAACTGCGTTAAGGACGATTGCTGCGGTTGCGGCAAAT
AATAACTCGAGCACCACCACCACCACCACTGAGATCCGGCTGCTAACAAAGCCCGAAAGGAAGCTGAGTT
GGCTGCTGCCACCGCTGAGCAATAACTAGCATAACCCCTTGGGGCCTCTAAACGGGTCTTGAGGGGTTTT
TTGCTGAAAGGAGGAACTATATCCGGATTGGCGAATGGG
[124 nt withheld, positions 1230-1353]
C
[91 nt withheld, positions 1355-1445]
A
[49 nt withheld, positions 1447-1495]
CCTTTGACGTTGGAGTCCACGTTCTTT
[37 nt withheld, positions 1523-1559]
ACCCTATCTCGGTCTATTCTTTTGATTTATAAGGGATTTTGCCGATTTCGGCCTATTGGTTAAAAAATGA
GCTGATTTAACAAAAATTTAACGCGAATTTTAACAAAATATTAACGCTTACAATTTAGGTGGCACTTTTC
GGGGAAATGTGCGCGGAACCCCTATTTGTTTATTTTTCTAAATACATTCAAATATGTATCCGCTCATGAA
TTAATTCTTAGAAAAACTCATCGAGCATCAAATGAAACTGCAATTTATTCATATCAGGATTATCAATACC
ATATTTTTGAAAAAGCCGTTTCTGTAATGAAGGAGAAAACTCACCGAGGCAGTTCCATAGGATGGCAAGA
TCCTGGTATCGGTCTGCGATTCCGACTCGTCCAACATCAATACAACCTATTAATTTCCCCTCGTCAAAAA
TAAGGTTATCAAGTGAGAAATCACCATGAGTGACGACTGAATCCGGTGAGAATGGCAAAAGTTTATGCAT
TTCTTTCCAGACTTGTTCAACAGGCCAGCCATTACGCTCGTCATCAAAATCACTCGCATCAACCAAACCG
TTATTCATTCGTGATTGCGCCTGAGCGAGACGAAATACGCGATCGCTGTTAAAAGGACAATTACAAACAG
GAATCGAATGCAACCGGCGCAGGAACACTGCCAGCGCATCAACAATATTTTCACCTGAATCAGGATATTC
TTCTAATACCTGGAATGCTGTTTTCCCGGGGATCGCAGTGGTGAGTAACCATGCATCATCAGGAGTACGG
ATAAAATGCTTGATGGTCGGAAGAGGCATAAATTCCGTCAGCCAGTTTAGTCTGACCATCTCATCTGTAA
CATCATTGGCAACGCTACCTTTGCCATGTTTCAGAAACAACTCTGGCGCATCGGGCTTCCCATACAATCG
ATAGATTGTCGCACCTGATTGCCCGACATTATCGCGAGCCCATTTATACCCATATAAATCAGCATCCATG
TTGGAATTTAATCGCGGCCTAGAGCAAGACGTTTCCCGTTGAATATGGCTCATAACACCCCTTGTATTAC
TGTTTATGTAAGCAGACAGTTTTATTGTTCATGACCAAAATCCCTTAACGTGAGTTTTCGTTCCACTGAG
CGTCAGACCCCGTAGAAAAGATCAAAGGATCTTCTTGAGATCCTTTTTTTCTGCGCGTAATCTGCTGCTT
GCAAACAAAAAAACCACCGCTACCAGCGGTGGTTTGTTTGCCGGATCAAGAGCTACCAACTCTTTTTCCG
AAGGTAACTGGCTTCAGCAGAGCGCAGATACCAAATACTGTCCTTCTAGTGTAGCCGTAGTTAGGCCACC
ACTTCAAGAACTCTGTAGCACCGCCTACATACCTCGCTCTGCTAATCCTGTTACCAGTGGCTGCTGCCAG
TGGCGATAAGTCGTGTCTTACCGGGTTGGACTCAAGACGATAGTTACCGGATAAGGCGCAGCGGTCGGGC
TGAACGGGGGGTTCGTGCACACAGCCCAGCTTGGAGCGAACGACCTACACCGAACTGAGATACCTACAGC
GTGAGCTATGAGAAAGCGCCACGCTTCCCGAAGGGAGAAAGGCGGACAGGTATCCGGTAAGCGGCAGGGT
CGGAACAGGAGAGCGCACGAGGGAGCTTCCAGGGGGAAACGCCTGGTATCTTTATAGTCCTGTCGGGTTT
CGCCACCTCTGACTTGAGCGTCGATTTTTGTGATGCTCGTCAGGGGGGCGGAGCCTATGGAAAAACGCCA
GCAACGCGGCCTTTTTACGGTTCCTGGCCTTTTGCTGGCCTTTTGCTCACATGTTCTTTCCTGCGTTATC
CCCTGATTCTGTGGATAACCGTATTACCGCCTTTGAGTGAGCTGATACCGCTCGCCGCAGCCGAACGACC
GAGCGCAGCGAGTCAGTGAGCGAGGAAGCGGAAGAGCGCCTGATGCGGTATTTTCTCCTTACGCATCTGT
GCGGTATTTCACACCGCAATGGTGCACTCTCAGTACAATCTGCTCTGATGCCGCATAGTTAAGCCAGTAT
ACACTCCGCTATCGCTACGTGACTGGGTCATGGCTGCGCCCCGACACCCGCCAACACCCGCTGACGCGCC
CTGACGGGCTTGTCTGCTCCCGGCATCCGCTTACAGACAAGCTGTGACCGTCTCCGGGAGCTGCATGTGT
CAGAGGTTTTCACCGTCATCACCGAAACGCGCGAGGCAGCTGCGGTAAAGCTCATCAGCGTGGTCGTGAA
GCGATTCACAGATGTCTGCCTGTTCATCCGCGTCCAGCTCGTTGAGTTTCTCCAGAAGCGTTAATGTCTG
GCTTCTGATAAAGCGGGCCATGTTAAGGGCGGTTTTTTCCTGTTTGGTCACTGATGCCTCCGTGTAAGGG
GGATTTCTGTTCATGGGGGTAATGATACCGATGAAACGAGAGAGGATGCTCACGATACGGGTTACTGATG
ATGAACATGCCCGGTTACTGGAACGTTGTGAGGGTAAACAACTGGCGGTATGGATGCGGCGGGACCAGAG
AAAAATCACTCAGGGTCAATGCCAGCGCTTCGTTAATACAGATGTAGGTGTTCCACAGGGTAGCCAGCAG
CATCCTGCGATGCAGATCCGGAACATAATGGTGCAGGGCGCTGACTTCCGCGTTTCCAGACTTTACGAAA
CACGGAAACCGAAGACCATTCATGTTGTTGCTCAGGTCGCAGACGTTTTGCAGCAGCAGTCGCTTCACGT
TCGCTCGCGTATCGGTGATTCATTCTGCTAACCAGTAAGGCAACCCCGCCAGCCTAGCCGGGTCCTCAAC
GACAGGAGCACGATCATGCGCACCCGTGGGGCCGCCATGCCGGCGATAATGGCCTGCTTCTCGCCGAAAC
GTTTGGTGGCGGGACCAGTGACGAAGGCTTGAGCGAGGGCGTGCAAGATTCCGAATACCGCAAGCGACAG
GCCGATCATCGTCGCGCTCCAGCGAAAGCGGTCCTCGCCGAAAATGACCCAGAGCGCTGCCGGCACCTGT
CCTACGAGTTGCATGATAAAGAAGACAGTCATAAGTGCGGCGACGATAGTCATGCCCCGCGCCCACCGGA
AGGAGCTGACTGGGTTGAAGGCTCTCAAGGGCATCGGTCGAGATCCCGGTGCCTAATGAGTGAGCTAACT
TACATTAATTGCGTTGCGCTCACTGCCCGCTTTCCAGTCGGGAAACCTGTCGTGCCAGCTGCATTAATGA
ATCGGCCAACGCGCGGGGAGAGGCGGTTTGCGTATTGGGCGCCAGGGTGGTTTTTCTTTTCACCAGTGAG
ACGGGCAACAGCTGATTGCCCTTCACCGCCTGGCCCTGAGAGAGTTGCAGCAAGCGGTCCACGCTGGTTT
GCCCCAGCAGGCGAAAATCCTGTTTGATGGTGGTTAACGGCGGGATATAACATGAGCTGTCTTCGGTATC
GTCGTATCCCACTACCGAGATGTCCGCACCAACGCGCAGCCCGGACTCGGTAATGGCGCGCATTGCGCCC
AGCGCCATCTGATCGTTGGCAACCAGCATCGCAGTGGGAACGATGCCCTCATTCAGCATTTGCATGGTTT
GTTGAAAACCGGACATGGCACTCCAGTCGCCTTCCCGTTCCGCTATCGGCTGAATTTGATTGCGAGTGAG
ATATTTATGCCAGCCAGCCAGACGCAGACGCGCCGAGACAGAACTTAATGGGCCCGCTAACAGCGCGATT
TGCTGGTGACCCAATGCGACCAGATGCTCCACGCCCAGTCGCGTACCGTCTTCATGGGAGAAAATAATAC
TGTTGATGGGTGTCTGGTCAGAGACATCAAGAAATAACGCCGGAACATTAGTGCAGGCAGCTTCCACAGC
AATGGCATCCTGGTCATCCAGCGGATAGTTAATGATCAGCCCACTGACGCGTTGCGCGAGAAGATTGTGC
ACCGCCGCTTTACAGGCTTCGACGCCGCTTCGTTCTACCATCGACACCA
